Addgene plasmid #127005: pJUMP19-Ptet_P
Purpose: Basic Part P- Promoter (non-constitutive); Ptet; induced by tetracycline/analogue; controlled by TetR
Depositing lab: Chris French. Depositing organization: University of Edinburgh. Publication: Joint universal modular plasmids (JUMP): a flexible vector platform for synthetic biology. Valenzuela-Ortega M, French C. Synth Biol (Oxf). 2021 Feb 2;6(1):ysab003. doi: 10.1093/synbio/ysab003. eCollection 2021. PubMed 33623824.
Backbone
  Vector backbone: pJUMP19-Pac
  Backbone manufacturer: Backbone derived from SEVA.
  Vector type: Bacterial Expression, Synthetic Biology
Growth in bacteria
  Bacterial resistance: Ampicillin, 100 μg/mL
  Growth temperature: 37°C
  Growth strain: JM109
  Copy number: Low Copy
Gene/Insert
  Gene/Insert name: Part Ptet_P
  Species: Synthetic
  Mutation: None
  Cloning method: Restriction Enzyme; 5′ cloning site Unknown (unknown if destroyed)
Terms and licenses: Academic/Nonprofit Terms; Industry Terms: Not Available to Industry
Depositor comments: Part based on sequence from "Marionette strains" publication (PMID:30478458 ) Please visit https://www.biorxiv.org/content/10.1101/799585v1 for bioRxiv preprint.
How to cite: pJUMP19-Ptet_P was a gift from Chris French (Addgene plasmid # 127005 ; http://n2t.net/addgene:127005 ; RRID:Addgene_127005)
