[The description below was written by a language model from this plasmid's Addgene catalogue record and pLannotate feature annotations shown in this document.]
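Description:
pJUMP19-Ptet_P is a basic-part ("level 0") plasmid from the Joint Universal Modular Plasmids (JUMP) synthetic biology toolkit. It carries a single promoter module in the pJUMP19-Pac backbone, which is derived from the SEVA vector architecture. The 3,953 nt plasmid is maintained in E. coli under ampicillin selection, with a TEM-type bla gene driven by its own promoter and followed by the fd terminator. Replication comes from a ColE1/pMB1-family origin accompanied by the bom region and the rop gene. The presence of rop is consistent with the catalogue listing of low copy number, even though the annotation tool labels the origin generically as high copy. An incP oriT is also present, which would allow conjugative mobilisation when transfer functions are supplied in trans. The lambda t0 and rrnB T1 terminators insulate the cargo region from the rest of the backbone.

The payload is Ptet, a synthetic, non-constitutive promoter in the "P" (promoter) part position. It is annotated as two adjacent PLtetO-1-like fragments, that is, a phage lambda PL-type promoter bearing tet operator sites, and its sequence is based on the "Marionette" sensor strain collection. The promoter is repressed by TetR and induced by tetracycline or its analogues. No tetR gene is annotated on this plasmid, so the repressor would have to be provided elsewhere. The part lies between BioBrick prefix and suffix sequences. Downstream of the suffix are a T7 gene 10 ribosome binding site and a GFP-family coding sequence (matched as yEGFP) ending at the lambda t0 terminator. This layout suggests that promoter activity could be read out as fluorescence, although the record does not say so. The plasmid is intended as a source of the Ptet part for modular assembly of inducible bacterial expression constructs.
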