Features (pLannotate 1.2.2; 16 found; start..end, strand, type, name):
     39..60      +  misc_feature   BioBrick prefix: BioBrick prefix for parts that do not start with "ATG"
     89..107     +  promoter       PLtetO-1 promoter (fragment): modified phage lambda PL promoter with tet operator sites (Lutz and Bujard, 1997)
    108..161     +  promoter       PLtetO-1 promoter (fragment): modified phage lambda PL promoter with tet operator sites (Lutz and Bujard, 1997)
    186..206     +  misc_feature   BioBrick suffix: universal suffix for all parts
    234..254     +  RBS            RBS: efficient ribosome binding site from bacteriophage T7 gene 10 (Olins and Rangwala, 1989)
    262..981     +  CDS            yEGFP: yEGFP is a fluorescent protein published in 1997.
   1021..1115    +  terminator     lambda t0 terminator: transcription terminator from phage lambda
   1188..1279    +  promoter       AmpR promoter: bla
   1280..2137    +  CDS            bla: BLAT_ECOLX - Experimental evidence at protein level: Swiss-Prot protein existence level 1. TEM-type are the most prevalent beta-lactamases in enterobacteria; they hydrolyze the beta-lactam bond in susceptible beta-lactam antibiotics, thus conferring resistance to penicillins and cephalosporins. TEM-3 and TEM-4 are capable of hydrolyzing cefotaxime and ceftazidime. TEM-5 is capable of hydrolyzing ceftazidime. TEM-6 is capable of hydrolyzing ceftazidime and aztreonam. TEM-8/CAZ-2, TEM- 16/CAZ-7 and TEM-24/CAZ-6 are markedly active against ceftazidime. IRT- 4 shows resistance to beta-lactamase in
   2144..2183    +  terminator     fd terminator: central terminator from bacteriophage fd (Otsuka and Kunisawa, 1982)
   2330..2438    +  oriT           oriT: incP origin of transfer
   2474..3062    +  rep_origin     ori: high-copy-number ColE1/pMB1/pBR322/pUC origin of replication
   3248..3388    -  misc_feature   bom: basis of mobility region from pBR322
   3490..3681    -  CDS            rop: Rop protein, which maintains plasmids at low copy number; rop
   3722..3832    +  CDS            mbeC (fragment): MBEC_ECOLX - Experimental evidence at protein level: Swiss-Prot protein existence level 1. Required for efficient mobilization of ColE1 plasmid and is thus essential to promote the specific transfer of the plasmid during conjugation. Probably functions by inducing DNA bending, helping the MbeA relaxase to melt the DNA around the nic site and cleave the phosphodiester bond. Binds specifically double-stranded DNA (dsDNA) containing the ColE1 oriT but does not recognize the inverted repeat (IR). From Escherichia coli.
   3861..3947    -  terminator     rrnB T1 terminator: Escherichia coli rrnB; transcription terminator T1 from the E. coli rrnB gene
>Addgene plasmid #127005 | pJUMP19-Ptet_P | addgene full sequence | sequence record 248173 | Addgene NGS Result
TTAATTAAGGAGTTTTGCAGGTGCACCTGCTTTTCGCTGAATTCGCGGCCGCTTCTAGAGGGTCTGCGAT
GTTTGGTCTCTGGAGTTTTCAGCAGGACGCACTGACCTCCCTATCAGTGATAGAGATTGACATCCCTATC
AGTGATAGAGATACTGAGCACTACTTGAGACCTTTCATCGCGACCTACTAGTAGCGGCCGCTGCAGGGAG
TAACTTCTGACTGAGTTGCATACTTGTTTAACTTTAAGAAGGAGATATACAATGGTAGCCCGTAAAGGAG
AAGAACTTTTCACTGGAGTTGTCCCAATTCTTGTTGAATTAGATGGTGATGTTAATGGGCACAAATTTTC
TGTCAGTGGAGAGGGTGAAGGTGATGCAACATACGGAAAACTTACCCTTAAATTTATTTGCACTACTGGA
AAACTACCTGTTCCATGGCCAACACTTGTCACTACTTTCGGTTATGGTGTTCAATGCTTTGCGAGATACC
CAGATCATATGAAACAGCATGACTTTTTCAAGAGTGCCATGCCCGAAGGTTATGTACAGGAAAGAACTAT
ATTTTTCAAAGATGACGGGAACTACAAGACACGTGCTGAAGTCAAGTTTGAAGGTGATACCCTTGTTAAT
AGAATCGAGTTAAAAGGTATTGATTTTAAAGAAGATGGAAACATTCTTGGACACAAATTGGAATACAACT
ATAACTCACACAATGTATACATCATGGCAGACAAACAAAAGAATGGAATCAAAGTTAACTTCAAAATTAG
ACACAACATTGAAGATGGAAGCGTTCAACTAGCAGACCATTATCAACAAAATACTCCAATTGGCGATGGC
CCTGTCCTTTTACCAGACAACCATTACCTGTCCACACAATCTGCCCTTTCGAAAGATCCCAACGAAAAGA
GAGATCACATGGTCCTTCTTGAGTTTGTAACAGCTGCTGGGATTACACATGGCATGGATGAACTATACAA
AGGTTCGTAACTTCTGACTGAGTTGCACGCTCTAGTCTTGGACTCCTGTTGATAGATCCAGTAATGACCT
CAGAACTCCATCTGGATTTGTTCAGAACGCTCGGTTGCCGCCGGGCGTTTTTTATTGGTGAGAATCCAGG
GGTCCCCAATAATTACGATTTAAATTAGTAGCCCGCCTAATGAGCGGGCTTTTTTTTAATTCCCCTATTT
GTTTATTTTTCTAAATACATTCAAATATGTATCCGCTCATGAGACAATAACCCTGATAAATGCTTCAATA
ATATTGAAAAAGGAAGAGTATGAGCATTCAGCATTTTCGTGTGGCGCTGATTCCGTTTTTTGCGGCGTTT
TGCCTGCCGGTGTTTGCGCATCCGGAAACCCTGGTGAAAGTGAAAGATGCGGAAGATCAACTGGGTGCGC
GCGTGGGCTATATTGAACTGGATCTGAACAGCGGCAAAATTCTGGAATCTTTTCGTCCGGAAGAACGTTT
TCCGATGATGAGCACCTTTAAAGTGCTGCTGTGCGGTGCGGTTCTGAGCCGTGTGGATGCGGGCCAGGAA
CAACTGGGCCGTCGTATTCATTATAGCCAGAACGATCTGGTGGAATATAGCCCGGTGACCGAAAAACATC
TGACCGATGGCATGACCGTGCGTGAACTGTGCAGCGCGGCGATTACCATGAGCGATAACACCGCGGCGAA
CCTGCTGCTGACGACCATTGGCGGTCCGAAAGAACTGACCGCGTTTCTGCATAACATGGGCGATCATGTG
ACCCGTCTGGATCGTTGGGAACCGGAACTGAACGAAGCGATTCCGAACGATGAACGTGATACCACCATGC
CGGCAGCAATGGCGACCACCCTGCGTAAACTGCTGACGGGTGAGCTGCTGACCCTGGCAAGCCGCCAGCA
ACTGATTGATTGGATGGAAGCGGATAAAGTGGCGGGTCCGCTGCTGCGTAGCGCGCTGCCGGCTGGCTGG
TTTATTGCGGATAAAAGCGGTGCGGGCGAACGTGGCAGCCGTGGCATTATTGCGGCGCTGGGCCCGGATG
GTAAACCGAGCCGTATTGTGGTGATTTATACCACCGGCAGCCAGGCGACGATGGATGAACGTAACCGTCA
GATTGCGGAAATTGGCGCGAGCCTGATTAAACATTGGTAAACCGATACAATTAAAGGCTCCTTTTGGAGC
CTTTTTTTTTGGACGACCCTTGTCCTTTTCCGCTGCATAACCCTGCTTCGGGGTCATTATAGCGATTTTT
TCGGTATATCCATCCTTTTTCGCACGATATACAGGATTTTGCCAAAGGGTTCGTGTAGACTTTCCTTGGT
GTATCCAACGGCGTCAGCCGGGCAGGATAGGTGAAGTAGGCCCACCCGCGAGCGGGTGTTCCTTCTTCAC
TGTCCCTTATTCGCACCTGGCGGTGCTCAACGGGAATCCTGCTCTGCGAGGCTGGCCGTAGGCCGGCCCC
GTAGAAAAGATCAAAGGATCTTCTTGAGATCCTTTTTTTCTGCGCGTAATCTGCTGCTTGCAAACAAAAA
AACCACCGCTACCAGCGGTGGTTTGTTTGCCGGATCAAGAGCTACCAACTCTTTTTCCGAAGGTAACTGG
CTTCAGCAGAGCGCAGATACCAAATACTGTCCTTCTAGTGTAGCCGTAGTTAGGCCACCACTTCAAGAAC
TCTGTAGCACCGCCTACATACCTCGCTCTGCTAATCCTGTTACCAGTGGCTGCTGCCAGTGGCGATAAGT
CGTGTCTTACCGGGTTGGACTCAAGACGATAGTTACCGGATAAGGCGCAGCGGTCGGGCTGAACGGGGGG
TTCGTGCACACAGCCCAGCTTGGAGCGAACGACCTACACCGAACTGAGATACCTACAGCGTGAGCTATGA
GAAAGCGCCACGCTTCCCGAAGGGAGAAAGGCGGACAGGTATCCGGTAAGCGGCAGGGTCGGAACAGGAG
AGCGCACGAGGGAGCTTCCAGGGGGAAACGCCTGGTATCTTTATAGTCCTGTCGGGTTTCGCCACCTCTG
ACTTGAGCGTCGATTTTTGTGATGCTCGTCAGGGGGGCGGAGCCTATGGAAAAACGCCAGCAACGCGGCC
TTTTTACGGTTCCTGGCCTTTTGCTGGCCTTTTGCTCACATGTTCTTTCCTGCGTTATCCCCTGATTCTG
TGGATAACCGTATTACCGCCTTTGAGTGAGCTGATACCGCTCGCCGCAGCCGAACGACCGAGCGCAGCGA
GTCAGTGAGCGAGGAAGCGGAAGAGCGCCTGATGCGGTATTTTCTCCTTACGCATCTGTGCGGTATTTCA
CACCGCATATGGTGCACTCTCAGTACAATCTGCTCTGATGCCGCATAGTTAAGCCAGTATACACTCCGCT
ATCGCTACGTGACTGGGTCATGGCTGCGCCCCGACACCCGCCAACACCCGCTGACGCGCCCTGACGGGCT
TGTCTGCTCCCGGCATCCGCTTACAGACAAGCTGTGACAGTCTCCGGGAGCTGCATGTGTCAGAGGTTTT
CACCGTCATCACCGAAACGCGCGAGGCAGCTGCGGTAAAGCTCATCAGCGTGGTCGTGCAGCGATTCACA
GATGTCTGCCTGTTCATCCGCGTCCAGCTCGTTGAGTTTCTCCAGAAGCGTTAATGTCTGGCTTCTGATA
AAGCGGGCCATGTTAAGGGCGGTTTTTTCCTGTTTGGTCACTGATGCCTCCGTGTAAGGGGGATTTCTGT
TCATGGGGGTAATGATACCGATGAAACGAGAGAGGATGCTCACGATACGGGTTACTGATGATGAACATGC
CCGGTTACTGGAACGTTGTGAGGGTAAACAACTGGCGGTATGGATGCGGCGGGGGCGCGCCCAGCTGTCT
AGGGCGGCGGATTTGTCCTACTCAGGAGAGCGTTCACCGACAAACAACAGATAAAACGAAAGGCCCAGTC
TTTCGACTGAGCCTTTCGTTTTATTTGATGCCT
